>Addgene plasmid #193617 | pLX313 MSLN | addgene full sequence | sequence record 379951 | Addgene NGS Result
GGGTCTCTCTGGTTAGACCAGATCTGAGCCTGGGAGCTCTCTGGCTAACTAGGGAACCCACTGCTTAAGC
CTCAATAAAGCTTGCCTTGAGTGCTTCAAGTAGTGTGTGCCCGTCTGTTGTGTGACTCTGGTAACTAGAG
ATCCCTCAGACCCTTTTAGTCAGTGTGGAAAATCTCTAGCAGTGGCGCCCGAACAGGGACTTGAAAGCGA
AAGGGAAACCAGAGGAGCTCTCTCGACGCAGGACTCGGCTTGCTGAAGCGCGCACGGCAAGAGGCGAGGG
GCGGCGACTGGTGAGTACGCCAAAAATTTTGACTAGCGGAGGCTAGAAGGAGAGAGATGGGTGCGAGAGC
GTCAGTATTAAGCGGGGGAGAATTAGATCGCGATGGGAAAAAATTCGGTTAAGGCCAGGGGGAAAGAAAA
AATATAAATTAAAACATATAGTATGGGCAAGCAGGGAGCTAGAACGATTCGCAGTTAATCCTGGCCTGTT
AGAAACATCAGAAGGCTGTAGACAAATACTGGGACAGCTACAACCATCCCTTCAGACAGGATCAGAAGAA
CTTAGATCATTATATAATACAGTAGCAACCCTCTATTGTGTGCATCAAAGGATAGAGATAAAAGACACCA
AGGAAGCTTTAGACAAGATAGAGGAAGAGCAAAACAAAAGTAAGACCACCGCACAGCAAGCGGCCGCTGA
TCTTCAGACCTGGAGGAGGAGATATGAGGGACAATTGGAGAAGTGAATTATATAAATATAAAGTAGTAAA
AATTGAACCATTAGGAGTAGCACCCACCAAGGCAAAGAGAAGAGTGGTGCAGAGAGAAAAAAGAGCAGTG
GGAATAGGAGCTTTGTTCCTTGGGTTCTTGGGAGCAGCAGGAAGCACTATGGGCGCAGCGTCAATGACGC
TGACGGTACAGGCCAGACAATTATTGTCTGGTATAGTGCAGCAGCAGAACAATTTGCTGAGGGCTATTGA
GGCGCAACAGCATCTGTTGCAACTCACAGTCTGGGGCATCAAGCAGCTCCAGGCAAGAATCCTGGCTGTG
GAAAGATACCTAAAGGATCAACAGCTCCTGGGGATTTGGGGTTGCTCTGGAAAACTCATTTGCACCACTG
CTGTGCCTTGGAATGCTAGTTGGAGTAATAAATCTCTGGAACAGATTTGGAATCACACGACCTGGATGGA
GTGGGACAGAGAAATTAACAATTACACAAGCTTAATACACTCCTTAATTGAAGAATCGCAAAACCAGCAA
GAAAAGAATGAACAAGAATTATTGGAATTAGATAAATGGGCAAGTTTGTGGAATTGGTTTAACATAACAA
ATTGGCTGTGGTATATAAAATTATTCATAATGATAGTAGGAGGCTTGGTAGGTTTAAGAATAGTTTTTGC
TGTACTTTCTATAGTGAATAGAGTTAGGCAGGGATATTCACCATTATCGTTTCAGACCCACCTCCCAACC
CCGAGGGGACCCATGCATTGCATCTCAATTAGTCAGCAACCAGGTGTGGAAAGTCCCCAGGCTCCCCAGC
AGGCAGAAGTATGCAAAGCATGCGTCTCAATTAGTCAGCAACCATAGTCCCGCCCCTAACTCCGCCCATC
CCGCCCCTAACTCCGCCCAGTTCCGCCCATTCTCCGCCCCATGGCTGACTAATTTTTTTTATTTATGCAG
AGGCCGAGGCCGCCTCGGCCTCTGAGCTATTCCAGAAGTAGTGAGGAGGCTTTTTTGGAGGCCTAGGCTT
TTGCAAAAAGCTTTCTAGAGGTACCACCATGAAAAAGCCTGAACTCACCGCTACCTCTGTCGAGAAGTTT
CTGATCGAAAAGTTCGACAGCGTCTCCGACCTGATGCAGCTCTCCGAGGGCGAAGAATCTCGGGCTTTCA
GCTTCGATGTGGGAGGGCGTGGATATGTCCTGCGGGTGAATAGCTGCGCCGATGGTTTCTACAAAGATCG
CTATGTTTATCGGCACTTTGCATCCGCCGCTCTCCCTATTCCCGAAGTGCTTGACATTGGGGAGTTCAGC
GAGAGCCTGACCTATTGCATCTCCCGCCGTGCACAGGGTGTCACCTTGCAAGACCTGCCTGAAACCGAAC
TGCCCGCTGTTCTCCAGCCCGTCGCCGAGGCCATGGATGCCATCGCTGCCGCCGATCTTAGCCAGACCAG
CGGGTTCGGCCCATTCGGACCTCAAGGAATCGGTCAATACACTACATGGCGCGATTTCATCTGCGCTATT
GCTGATCCCCATGTGTATCACTGGCAAACTGTGATGGACGACACCGTCAGTGCCTCCGTCGCCCAGGCTC
TCGATGAGCTGATGCTTTGGGCCGAGGACTGCCCCGAAGTCCGGCACCTCGTGCACGCCGATTTCGGCTC
CAACAATGTCCTGACCGACAATGGCCGCATAACAGCCGTCATTGACTGGAGCGAGGCCATGTTCGGGGAT
TCCCAATACGAGGTCGCCAACATCTTCTTCTGGAGGCCCTGGTTGGCTTGTATGGAGCAGCAGACCCGCT
ACTTCGAGCGGAGGCATCCCGAGCTTGCAGGATCTCCTCGGCTCCGGGCTTATATGCTCCGCATTGGTCT
TGACCAACTCTATCAGAGCTTGGTTGACGGCAATTTCGATGATGCAGCTTGGGCTCAGGGTCGCTGCGAC
GCAATCGTCCGGTCCGGAGCCGGGACTGTCGGGCGTACACAAATCGCCCGCAGAAGCGCTGCCGTCTGGA
CCGATGGCTGTGTGGAAGTGCTCGCCGATAGTGGAAACAGACGCCCCAGCACTCGTCCTAGGGCAAAGGA
TCTGCAGTAATGAGGCGCGCCGTTAACGAATTCTAGATCTTGAGACAAATGGCAGTATTCATCCACAATT
TTAAAAGAAAAGGGGGGATTGGGGGGTACAGTGCAGGGGAAAGAATAGTAGACATAATAGCAACAGACAT
ACAAACTAAAGAATTACAAAAACAAATTACAAAAATTCAAAATTTTCGGGTTTATTACAGGGACAGCAGA
GATCCACTTTGGCGCCGGCTCGAGGCCTGCAGGTGCAAAGATGGATAAAGTTTTAAACAGAGAGGAATCT
TTGCAGCTAATGGACCTTCTAGGTCTTGAAAGGAGTGGGAATTGGCTCCGGTGCCCGTCAGTGGGCAGAG
CGCACATCGCCCACAGTCCCCGAGAAGTTGGGGGGAGGGGTCGGCAATTGAACCGGTGCCTAGAGAAGGT
GGCGCGGGGTAAACTGGGAAAGTGATGTCGTGTACTGGCTCCGCCTTTTTCCCGAGGGTGGGGGAGAACC
GTATATAAGTGCAGTAGTCGCCGTGAACGTTCTTTTTCGCAACGGGTTTGCCGCCAGAACACAGGTAAGT
GCCGTGTGTGGTTCCCGCGGGCCTGGCCTCTTTACGGGTTATGGCCCTTGCGTGCCTTGAATTACTTCCA
CCTGGCTGCAGTACGTGATTCTTGATCCCGAGCTTCGGGTTGGAAGTGGGTGGGAGAGTTCGAGGCCTTG
CGCTTAAGGAGCCCCTTCGCCTCGTGCTTGAGTTGAGGCCTGGCCTGGGCGCTGGGGCCGCCGCGTGCGA
ATCTGGTGGCACCTTCGCGCCTGTCTCGCTGCTTTCGATAAGTCTCTAGCCATTTAAAATTTTTGATGAC
CTGCTGCGACGCTTTTTTTCTGGCAAGATAGTCTTGTAAATGCGGGCCAAGATCTGCACACTGGTATTTC
GGTTTTTGGGGCCGCGGGCGGCGACGGGGCCCGTGCGTCCCAGCGCACATGTTCGGCGAGGCGGGGCCTG
CGAGCGCGGCCACCGAGAATCGGACGGGGGTAGTCTCAAGCTGGCCGGCCTGCTCTGGTGCCTGGCCTCG
CGCCGCCGTGTATCGCCCCGCCCTGGGCGGCAAGGCTGGCCCGGTCGGCACCAGTTGCGTGAGCGGAAAG
ATGGCCGCTTCCCGGCCCTGCTGCAGGGAGCTCAAAATGGAGGACGCGGCGCTCGGGAGAGCGGGCGGGT
GAGTCACCCACACAAAGGAAAAGGGCCTTTCCGTCCTCAGCCGTCGCTTCATGTGACTCCACGGAGTACC
GGGCGCCGTCCAGGCACCTCGATTAGTTCTCGAGCTTTTGGAGTACGTCGTCTTTAGGTTGGGGGGAGGG
GTTTTATGCGATGGAGTTTCCCCACACTGAGTGGGTGGAGACTGAAGTTAGGCCAGCTTGGCACTTGATG
TAATTCTCCTTGGAATTTGCCCTTTTTGAGTTTGGATCTTGGTTCATTCTCAAGCCTCAGACAGTGGTTC
AAAGTTTTTTTCTTCCATTTCAGGTGTCGTGAGGCTAGCATCGATTGATCAACAAGTTTGTACAAAAAAG
TTGGCATGGCCTTGCTAACGGCTCGACCCCTGTTGGGGTCCTGTGGGACCCCCGCCCTCGGCAGCCTCCT
GTTCCTGCTCTTCAGCCTCGGATGGGTGCAGCCCTCGAGGACCCTGGCTGGAGAGACAGGGCAGGAGGCT
GCGCCCCTGGACGGAGTCCTGGCCAACCCACCTAACATTTCCAGCCTCTCCCCTCGCCAACTCCTTGGCT
TCCCGTGTGCGGAGGTGTCCGGCCTGAGCACGGAGCGTGTCCGGGAGCTGGCTGTGGCCTTGGCACAGAA
GAATGTCAAGCTCTCAACAGAGCAGCTGCGCTGTCTGGCTCACCGGCTCTCTGAGCCCCCCGAGGACCTG
GACGCCCTCCCATTGGACCTGCTGCTATTCCTCAACCCAGATGCGTTCTCGGGGCCCCAGGCCTGCACCC
GTTTCTTCTCCCGCATCACGAAGGCCAATGTGGACCTGCTCCCGAGGGGGGCTCCCGAGCGACAGCGGCT
GCTGCCTGCGGCTCTGGCCTGCTGGGGTGTGCGGGGGTCTCTGCTGAGCGAGGCTGATGTGCGGGCTCTG
GGAGGCCTGGCTTGCGACCTGCCTGGGCGCTTTGTGGCCGAGTCGGCCGAAGTGCTGCTACCCCGGCTGG
TGAGCTGCCCGGGACCCCTGGACCAGGACCAGCAGGAGGCAGCCAGGGCGGCTCTGCAGGGCGGGGGACC
CCCCTACGGCCCCCCGTCGACATGGTCTGTCTCCACGATGGACGCTCTGCGGGGCCTGCTGCCCGTGCTG
GGCCAGCCCATCATCCGCAGCATCCCGCAGGGCATCGTGGCCGCGTGGCGGCAACGCTCCTCTCGGGACC
CATCCTGGCGGCAGCCTGAACGGACCATCCTCCGGCCGCGGTTCCGGCGGGAAGTGGAGAAGACAGCCTG
TCCTTCAGGCAAGAAGGCTCCCGAGATAGACGAGAGCCTCATCTTCTACAAGAAGTGGGAGCTGGAAGCC
TGCGTGGATGCGGCCCTGCTGGCCACCCAGATGGACCGCGTGAACGCCATCCCCTTCACCTACGAGCAGC
TGGACGTCCTAAAGCATAAACTGGATGAGCTCTACCCACAAGGTTACCCCGAGTCTGTGATCCAGCACCT
GGGCTACCTCTTCCTCAAGATGAGCCCTGAGGACATTCGCAAGTGGAATGTGACGTCCCTGGAGACCCTG
AAGGCTTTGCTTGAAGTCAACAAAGGGCACGAAATGAGTCCTCAGGTGGCCACCCTGATCGACCGCTTTG
TGAAGGGAAGGGGCCAGCTAGACAAAGACACCCTAGACACCCTGACCGCCTTCTACCCTGGGTACCTGTG
CTCCCTCAGCCCCGAGGAGCTGAGCTCCGTGCCCCCCAGCAGCATCTGGGCGGTCAGGCCCCAGGACCTG
GACACGTGTGACCCAAGGCAGCTGGACGTCCTCTATCCCAAGGCCCGCCTTGCTTTCCAGAACATGAACG
GGTCCGAATACTTCGTGAAGATCCAGTCCTTCCTGGGTGGGGCCCCCACGGAGGATTTGAAGGCGCTCAG
TCAGCAGAATGTGAGCATGGACTTGGCCACGTTCATGAAGCTGCGGACGGATGCGGTGCTGCCGTTGACT
GTGGCTGAGGTGCAGAAACTTCTGGGACCCCACGTGGAGGGCCTGAAGGCGGAGGAGCGGCACCGCCCGG
TGCGGGACTGGATCCTACGGCAGCGGCAGGACGACCTGGACACGCTGGGGCTGGGGCTACAGGGCGGCAT
CCCCAACGGCTACCTGGTCCTAGACCTCAGCATGCAAGAGGCCCTCTCGGGGACGCCCTGCCTCCTAGGA
CCTGGACCTGTTCTCACCGTCCTGGCACTGCTCCTAGCCACCACCCTGGCCTGCCCAACTTTCTTGTACA
AAGTGGTTGATATCGGTAAGCCTATCCCTAACCCTCTCCTCGGTCTCGATTCTACGTAGTAATGAACTAG
TACCGGTTAAGTCGACAATCAACGCGTTAAGTCGACAATCAACCTCTGGATTACAAAATTTGTGAAAGAT
TGACTGGTATTCTTAACTATGTTGCTCCTTTTACGCTATGTGGATACGCTGCTTTAATGCCTTTGTATCA
TGCTATTGCTTCCCGTATGGCTTTCATTTTCTCCTCCTTGTATAAATCCTGGTTGCTGTCTCTTTATGAG
GAGTTGTGGCCCGTTGTCAGGCAACGTGGCGTGGTGTGCACTGTGTTTGCTGACGCAACCCCCACTGGTT
GGGGCATTGCCACCACCTGTCAGCTCCTTTCCGGGACTTTCGCTTTCCCCCTCCCTATTGCCACGGCGGA
ACTCATCGCCGCCTGCCTTGCCCGCTGCTGGACAGGGGCTCGGCTGTTGGGCACTGACAATTCCGTGGTG
TTGTCGGGGAAATCATCGTCCTTTCCTTGGCTGCTCGCCTGTGTTGCCACCTGGATTCTGCGCGGGACGT
CCTTCTGCTACGTCCCTTCGGCCCTCAATCCAGCGGACCTTCCTTCCCGCGGCCTGCTGCCGGCTCTGCG
GCCTCTTCCGCGTCTTCGCCTTCGCCCTCAGACGAGTCGGATCTCCCTTTGGGCCGCCTCCCCGCGTCGA
CTTTAAGACCAATGACTTACAAGGCAGCTGTAGATCTTAGCCACTTTTTAAAAGAAAAGGGGGGACTGGA
AGGGCTAATTCACTCCCAACGAAGACAAGATCTGCTTTTTGCTTGTACTGGGTCTCTCTGGTTAGACCAG
ATCTGAGCCTGGGAGCTCTCTGGCTAACTAGGGAACCCACTGCTTAAGCCTCAATAAAGCTTGCCTTGAG
TGCTTCAAGTAGTGTGTGCCCGTCTGTTGTGTGACTCTGGTAACTAGAGATCCCTCAGACCCTTTTAGTC
AGTGTGGAAAATCTCTAGCAGTACGTATAGTAGTTCATGTCATCTTATTATTCAGTATTTATAACTTGCA
AAGAAATGAATATCAGAGAGTGAGAGGAACTTGTTTATTGCAGCTTATAATGGTTACAAATAAAGCAATA
GCATCACAAATTTCACAAATAAAGCATTTTTTTCACTGCATTCTAGTTGTGGTTTGTCCAAACTCATCAA
TGTATCTTATCATGTCTGGCTCTAGCTATCCCGCCCCTAACTCCGCCCATCCCGCCCCTAACTCCGCCCA
GTTCCGCCCATTCTCCGCCCCATGGCTGACTAATTTTTTTTATTTATGCAGAGGCCGAGGCCGCCTCGGC
CTCTGAGCTATTCCAGAAGTAGTGAGGAGGCTTTTTTGGAGGCCTAGGGACGTACCCAATTCGCCCTATA
GTGAGTCGTATTACGCGCGCTCACTGGCCGTCGTTTTACAACGTCGTGACTGGGAAAACCCTGGCGTTAC
CCAACTTAATCGCCTTGCAGCACATCCCCCTTTCGCCAGCTGGCGTAATAGCGAAGAGGCCCGCACCGAT
CGCCCTTCCCAACAGTTGCGCAGCCTGAATGGCGAATGGG
[124 nt withheld, positions 7811-7934]
C
[91 nt withheld, positions 7936-8026]
A
[49 nt withheld, positions 8028-8076]
CCTTTGACGTTGGAGTCCACGTTCTTT
[37 nt withheld, positions 8104-8140]
ACCCTATCTCGGTCTATTCTTTTGATTTATAAGGGATTTTGCCGATTTCGGCCTATTGGTTAAAAAATGA
GCTGATTTAACAAAAATTTAACGCGAATTTTAACAAAATATTAACGCTTACAATTTAGGTGGCACTTTTC
GGGGAAATGTGCGCGGAACCCCTATTTGTTTATTTTTCTAAATACATTCAAATATGTATCCGCTCATGAG
ACAATAACCCTGATAAATGCTTCAATAATATTGAAAAAGGAAGAGTATGAGTATTCAACATTTCCGTGTC
GCCCTTATTCCCTTTTTTGCGGCATTTTGCCTTCCTGTTTTTGCTCACCCAGAAACGCTGGTGAAAGTAA
AAGATGCTGAAGATCAGTTGGGTGCACGAGTGGGTTACATCGAACTGGATCTCAACAGCGGTAAGATCCT
TGAGAGTTTTCGCCCCGAAGAACGTTTTCCAATGATGAGCACTTTTAAAGTTCTGCTATGTGGCGCGGTA
TTATCCCGTATTGACGCCGGGCAAGAGCAACTCGGTCGCCGCATACACTATTCTCAGAATGACTTGGTTG
AGTACTCACCAGTCACAGAAAAGCATCTTACGGATGGCATGACAGTAAGAGAATTATGCAGTGCTGCCAT
AACCATGAGTGATAACACTGCGGCCAACTTACTTCTGACAACGATCGGAGGACCGAAGGAGCTAACCGCT
TTTTTGCACAACATGGGGGATCATGTAACTCGCCTTGATCGTTGGGAACCGGAGCTGAATGAAGCCATAC
CAAACGACGAGCGTGACACCACGATGCCTGTAGCAATGGCAACAACGTTGCGCAAACTATTAACTGGCGA
ACTACTTACTCTAGCTTCCCGGCAACAATTAATAGACTGGATGGAGGCGGATAAAGTTGCAGGACCACTT
CTGCGCTCGGCCCTTCCGGCTGGCTGGTTTATTGCTGATAAATCTGGAGCCGGTGAGCGTGGGTCTCGCG
GTATCATTGCAGCACTGGGGCCAGATGGTAAGCCCTCCCGTATCGTAGTTATCTACACGACGGGGAGTCA
GGCAACTATGGATGAACGAAATAGACAGATCGCTGAGATAGGTGCCTCACTGATTAAGCATTGGTAACTG
TCAGACCAAGTTTACTCATATATACTTTAGATTGATTTAAAACTTCATTTTTAATTTAAAAGGATCTAGG
TGAAGATCCTTTTTGATAATCTCATGACCAAAATCCCTTAACGTGAGTTTTCGTTCCACTGAGCGTCAGA
CCCCGTAGAAAAGATCAAAGGATCTTCTTGAGATCCTTTTTTTCTGCGCGTAATCTGCTGCTTGCAAACA
AAAAAACCACCGCTACCAGCGGTGGTTTGTTTGCCGGATCAAGAGCTACCAACTCTTTTTCCGAAGGTAA
CTGGCTTCAGCAGAGCGCAGATACCAAATACTGTTCTTCTAGTGTAGCCGTAGTTAGGCCACCACTTCAA
GAACTCTGTAGCACCGCCTACATACCTCGCTCTGCTAATCCTGTTACCAGTGGCTGCTGCCAGTGGCGAT
AAGTCGTGTCTTACCGGGTTGGACTCAAGACGATAGTTACCGGATAAGGCGCAGCGGTCGGGCTGAACGG
GGGGTTCGTGCACACAGCCCAGCTTGGAGCGAACGACCTACACCGAACTGAGATACCTACAGCGTGAGCT
ATGAGAAAGCGCCACGCTTCCCGAAGGGAGAAAGGCGGACAGGTATCCGGTAAGCGGCAGGGTCGGAACA
GGAGAGCGCACGAGGGAGCTTCCAGGGGGAAACGCCTGGTATCTTTATAGTCCTGTCGGGTTTCGCCACC
TCTGACTTGAGCGTCGATTTTTGTGATGCTCGTCAGGGGGGCGGAGCCTATGGAAAAACGCCAGCAACGC
GGCCTTTTTACGGTTCCTGGCCTTTTGCTGGCCTTTTGCTCACATGTTCTTTCCTGCGTTATCCCCTGAT
TCTGTGGATAACCGTATTACCGCCTTTGAGTGAGCTGATACCGCTCGCCGCAGCCGAACGACCGAGCGCA
GCGAGTCAGTGAGCGAGGAAGCGGAAGAGCGCCCAATACGCAAACCGCCTCTCCCCGCGCGTTGGCCGAT
TCATTAATGCAGCTGGCACGACAGGTTTCCCGACTGGAAAGCGGGCAGTGAGCGCAACGCAATTAATGTG
AGTTAGCTCACTCATTAGGCACCCCAGGCTTTACACTTTATGCTTCCGGCTCGTATGTTGTGTGGAATTG
TGAGCGGATAACAATTTCACACAGGAAACAGCTATGACCATGATTACGCCAAGCGCGCAATTAACCCTCA
CTAAAGGGAACAAAAGCTGGAGCTGCAAGCTTAATGTAGTCTTATGCAATACTCTTGTAGTCTTGCAACA
TGGTAACGATGAGTTAGCAACATGCCTTACAAGGAGAGAAAAAGCACCGTGCATGCCGATTGGTGGAAGT
AAGGTGGTACGATCGTGCCTTATTAGGAAGGCAACAGACGGGTCTGACATGGATTGGACGAACCACTGAA
TTGCCGCATTGCAGAGATATTGTATTTAAGTGCCTAGCTCGATACATAAAC
Features (pLannotate 1.2.2; 33 found; start..end, strand, type, name):
      1..181     +  LTR            5' LTR (truncated): truncated 5' long terminal repeat (LTR) from HIV-1
    228..353     +  misc_feature   HIV-1 Ψ: packaging signal of human immunodeficiency virus type 1
    337..700     +  CDS            HIV-1 gag (fragment): gag protein from human immunodeficiency virus 1; gag
    846..1079    +  misc_feature   RRE: The Rev response element (RRE) of HIV-1 allows for Rev-dependent mRNA export from the nucleus to the cytoplasm.
   1456..1482    +  CDS            Rev (fragment): human immunodeficiency virus 1 (HIV-1) Rev protein; rev; enhances nuclear export of unspliced and incompletely spliced viral mRNAs
   1489..1512    +  promoter       SV40 promoter (fragment): SV40 early promoter
   1513..1584    +  promoter       SV40 promoter (fragment): SV40 enhancer and early promoter
   1608..1743    +  rep_origin     SV40 ori: SV40 origin of replication
   1779..2800    +  CDS            HygR (fragment): hygromycin B phosphotransferase confers resistance to hygromycin
   2869..2986    +  misc_feature   cPPT/CTS: central polypurine tract and central termination sequence of HIV-1
   3051..3117    +  CDS            small t antigen (fragment): SV40 (simian virus 40) small t antigen
   3124..4302    +  promoter       EF-1α promoter: strong constitutive promoter for human elongation factor EF-1α
   4323..4340    +  protein_bind   attB1 (fragment): mutant version of attB; core recombination site for the Gateway® BP reaction BP Clonase™
   4346..6211    +  CDS            MSLN: MSLN_HUMAN - Also known as MPF. Experimental evidence at protein level: Swiss-Prot protein existence level 1. Megakaryocyte-potentiating factor (MPF) potentiates megakaryocyte colony formation in vitro. From Homo sapiens (Human).
   6214..6237    -  protein_bind   attB2: mutant version of attB; recombination site for the Gateway® BP reaction BP Clonase™
   6245..6286    +  CDS            V5 tag: epitope tag from simian virus 5
   6337..6925    +  misc_feature   WPRE: woodchuck hepatitis virus posttranscriptional regulatory element
   6976..6995    +  misc_feature   cPPT/CTS (fragment): central polypurine tract and central termination sequence of HIV-1
   6997..7230    +  LTR            3' LTR (ΔU3): self-inactivating 3' long terminal repeat (LTR) from HIV-1
   7308..7429    +  polyA_signal   SV40 poly(A) signal: SV40 polyadenylation signal
   7469..7604    +  rep_origin     SV40 ori: SV40 origin of replication
   7625..7643    -  promoter       T7 promoter: promoter for bacteriophage T7 RNA polymerase
   7651..7806    +  CDS            lacZα (fragment): LacZα fragment of β-galactosidase; lacZ fragment
   7811..8239    +  rep_origin     f1 ori (sequence partly withheld): f1 bacteriophage origin of replication; arrow indicates direction of (+) strand synthesis
   8292..8396    +  promoter       AmpR promoter: bla
   8397..9257    +  CDS            AmpR: β-lactamase; bla; confers resistance to ampicillin, carbenicillin, and related antibiotics
   9428..10016   +  rep_origin     ori: high-copy-number ColE1/pMB1/pBR322/pUC origin of replication
  10199..10291   +  CDS            lacI (fragment): lac repressor; lacI; The lac repressor binds to the lac operator to inhibit transcription in E. coli. This inhibition can be relieved by adding lactose or isopropyl-β-D-thiogalactopyranoside (IPTG).
  10304..10325   +  protein_bind   CAP binding site: CAP binding activates transcription in the presence of cAMP. E. coli catabolite activator protein
  10340..10370   +  promoter       lac promoter: promoter for the E. coli lac operon
  10374..10396   +  protein_bind   lac operator (fragment): The lac repressor binds to the lac operator to inhibit transcription in E. coli. This inhibition can be relieved by adding lactose or isopropyl-β-D-thiogalactopyranoside (IPTG). lac repressor encoded by lacI
  10439..10457   +  promoter       T3 promoter: promoter for bacteriophage T3 RNA polymerase
  10485..10711   +  promoter       RSV promoter: Rous sarcoma virus enhancer/promoter
