[The description below was written by a language model from this plasmid's Addgene catalogue record and pLannotate feature annotations shown in this document.]
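Description:
pLX313 MSLN is a lentiviral expression plasmid of about 10.7 kb, built on the pLX313 backbone, that carries human mesothelin (MSLN, also known as MPF or SMRP). In bacteria it is maintained through a high-copy ColE1/pUC-type origin and selected with ampicillin via the β-lactamase gene. An f1 origin and remnants of a lac/lacZα cloning region, with T7 and T3 promoters, are also present in the backbone.

The transfer cassette has a third-generation, self-inactivating design. An RSV enhancer/promoter lies immediately upstream of the truncated HIV-1 5' LTR on the circular map and drives production of genomic RNA in packaging cells. It is followed by the Ψ packaging signal with a gag fragment, the Rev response element for Rev-dependent nuclear export, a cPPT/CTS element, and a ΔU3 3' LTR that inactivates LTR promoter activity after integration. Two internal expression units sit between the LTRs. An SV40 early promoter drives hygromycin B phosphotransferase, so transduced mammalian cells can be selected with hygromycin. A strong constitutive EF-1α promoter drives the MSLN coding sequence. The insert is flanked by attB1 and attB2 Gateway recombination sites, although the catalogue entry lists restriction enzyme cloning with unknown sites. A V5 epitope tag lies just downstream of attB2, but the record does not say whether it is translated in frame with MSLN. A WPRE follows to enhance transcript stability and expression, and an SV40 polyadenylation signal lies beyond the 3' LTR.

The stated purpose is simply to express MSLN. The associated publication examines tumour cell resistance to CAR T cell therapy in pancreatic cancer, which is consistent with stable expression of this antigen in target cells.
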