Addgene plasmid #193617: pLX313 MSLN
Purpose: Expresses MSLN
Depositing lab: William Hahn. Depositing organization: Dana-Farber Cancer Institute. Publication: Systematic interrogation of tumor cell resistance to CAR T cell therapy in pancreatic cancer. Hagel KR, Arafeh R, Gang S, Arnoff TE, Larson RC, Doench JG, Mathewson ND, Wucherpfennig KW, Maus MV, Hahn WC. Cancer Res. 2022 Dec 22:CAN-22-2245. doi: 10.1158/0008-5472.CAN-22-2245. PubMed 36548402.
Backbone
  Vector backbone: pLX313
  Vector type: Lentiviral
  Selectable markers: Hygromycin
Growth in bacteria
  Bacterial resistance: Ampicillin, 100 μg/mL
  Growth temperature: 30°C
  Growth strain: NEB Stable
  Copy number: High Copy
Gene/Insert
  Gene/Insert name: MSLN
  Species: H. sapiens (human)
  Entrez Gene: MSLN (a.k.a. MPF, SMRP)
  Cloning method: Restriction Enzyme; 5′ cloning site Unknown (unknown if destroyed); 3′ cloning site Unknown (unknown if destroyed)
Terms and licenses: Academic/Nonprofit Terms; Industry Terms: Not Available to Industry
How to cite: pLX313 MSLN was a gift from William Hahn (Addgene plasmid # 193617 ; http://n2t.net/addgene:193617 ; RRID:Addgene_193617)
